>Addgene plasmid #12989 | pFLIPglu-170nDelta13 | depositor partial sequence | sequence record 7410 | Author sequence
AAGCTTGCATGCCTGCAGGTCAACATGGTGGAGCACGACACTCTCGTCTACTCCAAGAATATCAAAGATA
CAGTCTCAGAAGACCAGAGGGCTATTGAGACTTTTCAACAAAGGGTAATATCGGGAAACCTCCTCGGATT
CCATTGCCCAGCTATCTGTCACTTCATCGAAAGGACAGTAGAAAAGGAAGATGGCTTCTACAAATGCCAT
CATTGCGATAAAGGAAAGGCTATCGTTCAAGAATGCCTCTACCGACAGTGGTCCCAAAGATGGACCCCCA
CCCACGAGGAACATCGTGGAAAAAGAAGACGTTCCAACCACGTCTTCAAAGCAAGTGGATTGATGTGATA
TCTCCACTGACGTAAGGGATGACGCACAATCCCACTATCCTTCGCAAGACCCTTCCTCTATATAAGGAAG
TTCATTTCATTTGGAGAGGACCTCGAGGGCCCATGGTGAGCAAGGGCGAGGAGCTGTTCACCGGGGTGGT
GCCCATCCTGGTCGAGCTGGACGGCGACGTAAACGGCCACAAGTTCAGCGTGTCCGGCGAGGGCGAGGGC
GATGCCACCTACGGCAAGCTGACCCTGAAGTTCATCTGCACCACCGGCAAGCTGCCCGTGCCCTGGCCCA
CCCTCGTGACCACCCTGACCTGGGGCGTGCAGTGCTTCAGCCGCTACCCCGACCACATGAAGCAGCACGA
CTTCTTCAAGTCCGCCATGCCCGAAGGCTACGTCCAGGAGCGCACCATCTTCTTCAAGGACGACGGCAAC
TACAAGACCCGCGCCGAGGTGAAGTTCGAGGGCGACACCCTGGTGAACCGCATCGAGCTGAAGGGCATCG
ACTTCAAGGAGGACGGCAACATCCTGGGGCACAAGCTGGAGTACAACTACATCAGCCACAACGTCTATAT
CACCGCCGACAAGCAGAAGAACGGCATCAAGGCCAACTTCAAGATCCGCCACAACATCGAGGACGGCAGC
GTGCAGCTCGCCGACCACTACCAGCAGAACACCCCCATCGGCGACGGCCCCGTGCTGCTGCCCGACAACC
ACTACCTGAGCACCCAGTCCGCCCTGAGCAAAGACCCCAACGAGAAGCGCGATCACATGGTCCTGCTGGA
GTTCGTGACCGCCGCCGGGATCGCTGATACTCGCATTGGTGTAACAATCTATAAGTACGACGATAACTTT
ATGTCTGTAGTGCGCAAGGCTATTGAGCAAGATGCGAAAGCCGCGCCAGATGTTCAGCTGCTGATGAATG
ATTCTCAGAATGACCAGTCCAAGCAGAACGATCAGATCGACGTATTGCTGGCGAAAGGGGTGAAGGCACT
GGCAATCAACCTGGTTGACCCGGCAGCTGCGGGTACGGTGATTGAGAAAGCGCGTGGGCAAAACGTGCCG
GTGGTTTTCTTCAACAAAGAACCGTCTCGTAAGGCGCTGGATAGCTACGACAAAGCCTACTACGTTGGCA
CTGACTCCAAAGAGTCCGGCATTATTCAAGGCGATTTGATTGCTAAACACTGGGCGGCGAATCAGGGTTG
GGATCTGAACAAAGACGGTCAGATTCAGTTCGTACTGCTGAAAGGTGAACCGGGCCATCCGGATGCAGAA
GCACGTACCACTTACGTGATTAAAGAATTGAACGATAAAGGCATCAAAACTGAACAGTTACAGTTAGATA
CCGCAATGTGGGACACCGCTCAGGCGAAAGATAAGATGGACGCCTGGCTGTCTGGCCCGAACGCCAACAA
AATCGAAGTGGTTATCGCCAACAACGATGCGATGGCAATGGGCGCGGTTGAAGCGCTGAAAGCACACAAC
AAGTCCAGCATTCCGGTGTTTGGCGTCGATGCGCTGCCAGAAGCGCTGGCGCTGGTGAAATCCGGTGCAC
TGGCGGGCACCGTACTGAACGATGCTAACAACCAGGCGAAAGCGACCTTTGATCTGGCGAAAAACCTGGC
CGATGGTAAAGGTGCGGCTGATGGCACCAACTGGAAAATCGACAACAAAGTGGTCCGCGTACCTTATGTT
GGCGTAGATAAAGACAACCTGGCTCTCGAGCTGTTCACCGGGGTGGTGCCCATCCTGGTCGAGCTGGACG
GCGACGTAAACGGCCACAAGTTCAGCGTGTCCGGCGAGGGCGAGGGCGATGCCACCTACGGCAAGCTGAC
CCTGAAGTTCATCTGCACCACCGGCAAGCTGCCCGTGCCCTGGCCCACCCTCGTGACCACCTTCGGCTAC
GGCCTGCAGTGCTTCGCCCGCTACCCCGACCACATGAAGCAGCACGACTTCTTCAAGTCCGCCATGCCCG
AAGGCTACGTCCAGGAGCGCACCATCTTCTTCAAGGACGACGGCAACTACAAGACCCGCGCCGAGGTGAA
GTTCGAGGGCGACACCCTGGTGAACCGCATCGAGCTGAAGGGCATCGACTTCAAGGAGGACGGCAACATC
CTGGGGCACAAGCTGGAGTACAACTACAACAGCCACAACGTCTATATCATGGCCGACAAGCAGAAGAACG
GCATCAAGGTGAACTTCAAGATCCGCCACAACATCGAGGACGGCAGCGTGCAGCTCGCCGACCACTACCA
GCAGAACACCCCCATCGGCGACGGCCCCGTGCTGCTGCCCGACAACCACTACCTGAGCTACCAGTCCGCC
CTGAGCAAAGACCCCAACGAGAAGCGCGATCACATGGTCCTGCTGGAGTTCGTGACCGCCGCCGGGATCA
CTCTCGGCATGGACGAGCTGTACAAGTAATCTAGAGTCCGCAAAAATCACCAGTCTCTCTCTACAAATCT
ATCTCTCTCTATTTTCTCCAGAATAATGTGTGAGTAGTTCCCAGATAAGGGAATTAGGGTTCTTATAGGG
TTTCGCTCATGTGTTGAGCATATAAGAAACCCTTAGTATGTATTTGTATTTGTAAAATACTTCTATCAAT
AAAATTTCTAATTCCTAAAACCAAAATCCAGTGACCTGCAGGCATGCAAGCTT
