>Addgene plasmid #12989 | pFLIPglu-170nDelta13 | addgene partial sequence | sequence record 19381 | 12989 with FLIPglu (ggcgtccatcttatctttcg)
TTTGATGCCTTTATCGTTCAATTCTTTAATCACGTAAGTGGTACGTGCTTCTGCATCCGGATGGCCCGGT
TCACCTTTCAGCAGTACGAACTGAATCTGACCGTCTTTGTTCAGATCCCAACCCTGATTCGCCGCCCAGT
GTTTAGCAATCAAATCGCCTTGAATAATGCCGGACTCTTTGGAGTCAGTGCCAACGTAGTAGGCTTTGTC
GTAGCTATCCAGCGCCTTACGAGACGGTTCTTTGTTGAAGAAAACCACCGGCACGTTTTGCCCACGCGCT
TTCTCAATCACCGTACCCGCAGCTGCCGGGTCAACCAGGTTGATTGCCAGTGCCTTCACCCCTTTCGCCA
GCAATACGTCGATCTGATCGTTCTGCTTGGACTGGTCATTCTGAGAATCATTCATCAGCAGCTGAACATC
TGGCGCGGCTTTCGCATCTTGCTCAATAGCCTTGCGCACTACAGACATAAAGTTATCGTCGTACTTATAG
ATTGTTACACCAATGCGAGTATCAGCGATCCCGGCGGCGGTCACGAACTCCAGCAGGACCATGTGATCGC
GCTTCTCGTTGGGGTCTTTGCTCAGGGCGGACTGGGTGCTCAGGTAGTGGTTGTCGGGCAGCAGCACGGG
GCCGTCGCCGATGGGGGTGTTCTGCTGGTAGTGGTCGGCGAGCTGCACGCTGCCGTCCTCGATGTTGTGG
CGGATCTTGAAGTTGGCCTTGATGCCGTTCTTCTGCTTGTCGGCGGTGATATAGACGTTGTGGCTGATGT
AGTTGTACTCCAGCTTGTGCCCCAGGATGTTGCCGTCCTCCTTGAAGTCGATGCCCTTCAGCTCGATGCG
GTTCACCAGGGTGTCGCCCTCGAACTTCACCTCGGCGCGGGTCTTGTAGTTGCCGTCGTCCTTGAAGAAG
ATGGTGCGCTCCTGGACGTAGCCTTCGGGCATGGCGGACTTGAAGAAGTCGTGCTGCTTCATGTGGTCGG
GGGTAGCGGCTGAAGCACTGC
