[The description below was written by a language model from this plasmid's Addgene catalogue record.]
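Description:
pFLIPglu-170nDelta13 is a plant expression plasmid encoding a genetically encoded FRET nanosensor for glucose. Its backbone is recorded as pRT100/pPZP312, which suggests that an expression cassette assembled in the pRT100 plant expression vector was moved into the pPZP312 binary vector; pPZP-series plasmids are generally used for Agrobacterium-mediated plant transformation. In bacteria it is maintained as a low-copy plasmid under spectinomycin selection, and Basta (phosphinothricin) resistance serves as the selectable marker in plants. The record gives no feature table and does not state the promoter, terminator or origins of replication, so these cannot be confirmed here.

The insert, about 2.3 kb and cloned as a HindIII fragment with both sites retained, is FLIPglu F16F Delta13. It consists of the Escherichia coli periplasmic glucose-binding protein MglB, amplified by PCR, with ECFP fused at its N terminus and EYFP at its C terminus. In sensors of this design, ligand binding changes the conformation of the binding protein. This alters the distance or orientation between the two fluorophores and therefore the efficiency of energy transfer from ECFP to EYFP, giving a ratiometric readout of glucose concentration. This version carries the wild-type binding protein and lacks the F16A substitution, which by implication is present in related variants. The "170n" in the name probably refers to a binding affinity and "Delta13" to a deletion variant of the sensor, but the record does not define either term. The associated publication used such sensors to follow glucose levels and their rapid metabolism in epidermal cells and intact roots of Arabidopsis RNA-silencing mutants.
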