Addgene plasmid #12989: pFLIPglu-170nDelta13
Depositing lab: Wolf Frommer. Depositing organization: Carnegie Institution for Science. Publication: Rapid Metabolism of Glucose Detected with FRET Glucose Nanosensors in Epidermal Cells and Intact Roots of Arabidopsis RNA-Silencing Mutants. Deuschle K, Chaudhuri B, Okumoto S, Lager I, Lalonde S, Frommer WB. Plant Cell. 2006 Sep . 18(9):2314-25. 10.1105/tpc.106.044073 PubMed 16935985.
Backbone
  Vector backbone: pRT100/pPZP312
  Vector type: Plant Expression ; Plant Nanosensor
  Selectable markers: Basta
Growth in bacteria
  Bacterial resistance: Spectinomycin, 50 μg/mL
  Growth temperature: 37°C
  Growth strain: DH5alpha
  Copy number: Low Copy
Gene/Insert
  Gene/Insert name: FLIPglu F16F Delta13 (alt names: ECFP-mglB-EYFP; Periplasmic glucose binding protein)
  Species: E. coli
  Insert size (bp): 2280
  Mutation: WT binding protein (no F16A)
  Tag / fusion protein: ECFP (N terminal on insert); EYFP (C terminal on insert)
  Cloning method: Restriction Enzyme; 5′ cloning site HindIII (not destroyed); 3′ cloning site HindIII (not destroyed)
  Sequencing primers: 5′ N/A
Resource information
  A portion of this plasmid was derived from a plasmid made by: PCR of MglB
Terms and licenses: Academic/Nonprofit Terms; Industry Terms: Not Available to Industry
Depositor comments: For more information, see https://dpb.carnegiescience.edu/labs/frommer-lab .
How to cite: pFLIPglu-170nDelta13 was a gift from Wolf Frommer (Addgene plasmid # 12989 ; http://n2t.net/addgene:12989 ; RRID:Addgene_12989)
